Addgene plasmid #127750: LentiAsCpf1-3xMYC-blast
Purpose: Lentiviral plasmid for expressing human codon-optimized AsCpf1 containing 3x N-terminal MYC-NLS signal
Depositing lab: Giulio Draetta. Depositing organization: University of Texas MD Anderson Cancer Center. Publication: Pooled library screening with multiplexed Cpf1 library. Liu J, Srinivasan S, Li CY, Ho IL, Rose J, Shaheen M, Wang G, Yao W, Deem A, Bristow C, Hart T, Draetta G. Nat Commun. 2019 Jul 17;10(1):3144. doi: 10.1038/s41467-019-10963-x. PubMed 31316073.
Backbone
  Vector backbone: pFUGW
  Vector type: Mammalian Expression, Lentiviral, CRISPR, Synthetic Biology
  Selectable markers: Blasticidin
Growth in bacteria
  Bacterial resistance: Ampicillin, 100 μg/mL
  Growth temperature: 30°C
  Growth strain: NEB Stable
  Copy number: High Copy
Gene/Insert
  Gene/Insert name: AsCpf1 (alt names: AsCas12a; Cas12a)
  Species: Synthetic
  Insert size (bp): 4005
Terms and licenses: Academic/Nonprofit Terms; Industry Terms: Not Available to Industry
How to cite: LentiAsCpf1-3xMYC-blast was a gift from Giulio Draetta (Addgene plasmid # 127750 ; http://n2t.net/addgene:127750 ; RRID:Addgene_127750)
