[The description below was written by a language model from this plasmid's Addgene catalogue record, the feature table of its GenBank file and pLannotate feature annotations shown in this document.]
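Description:
LentiAsCpf1-3xMYC-blast is a lentiviral mammalian expression plasmid built on the pFUGW backbone for stable delivery of the CRISPR nuclease AsCpf1 (AsCas12a, from Acidaminococcus sp. BV3L6) in a human codon-optimized form. In bacteria it is maintained through a high-copy ColE1/pUC-type origin and selected with ampicillin via the bla gene; an f1 origin is also present. The viral transfer cassette has a CMV enhancer/promoter fused to a truncated HIV-1 5' LTR, which drives genomic RNA production in packaging cells. This is followed by the Psi packaging signal, the Rev response element for Rev-dependent nuclear export, and the cPPT/CTS. The downstream LTR is also annotated as a truncated HIV-1 LTR and is followed by a bGH polyadenylation signal.

Within the provirus, an EF-1α core promoter and a Kozak sequence drive a single open reading frame. Three tandem c-Myc nuclear localization signals sit at the N-terminus of AsCpf1 to direct the nuclease into the nucleus. The nuclease is linked through a P2A ribosome-skipping peptide to blasticidin S deaminase, so nuclease and drug resistance come from one transcript and blasticidin selection enriches for transduced, Cpf1-expressing cells. A WPRE downstream enhances transcript expression. Outside the LTRs, the backbone carries an SV40 promoter/origin and EM7 promoter driving a bleomycin/Zeocin resistance gene with an SV40 poly(A) signal.

No guide RNA cassette is annotated, so crRNAs would have to come from a separate construct. This fits the associated work on pooled screening with multiplexed Cpf1 libraries, where the plasmid would serve to generate Cpf1-expressing cell lines. The two sequence records differ slightly in length (12,656 versus 12,677 nt) and start coordinate but show the same feature layout.
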