LOCUS       Exported 12656 bp ds-DNA circular SYN 12-MAY-2021
DEFINITION  Lentiviral plasmid for expressing human codon-optimized AsCpf1
            containing 3x N-terminal MYC-NLS signal.
ACCESSION   .
VERSION     .
KEYWORDS    LentiAsCpf1-3xMYC-blast
SOURCE      synthetic DNA construct
  ORGANISM  synthetic DNA construct
REFERENCE   1 (bases 1 to 12656)
  AUTHORS   Liu J, Srinivasan S, Li CY, Ho IL, Rose J, Shaheen M, Wang G, Yao W,
            Deem A, Bristow C, Hart T, Draetta G
  TITLE     Pooled library screening with multiplexed Cpf1 library.
  JOURNAL   Nat Commun. 2019 Jul 17;10(1):3144. doi: 10.1038/s41467-019-10963-x.
  PUBMED    31316073
REFERENCE   2 (bases 1 to 12656)
  AUTHORS   .
  TITLE     Direct Submission
  JOURNAL   Exported May 12, 2021 from SnapGene Server 1.1.58
            http://www.snapgene.com
FEATURES             Location/Qualifiers
     source          1..12656
                     /organism="synthetic DNA construct"
                     /mol_type="other DNA"
     enhancer        1..380
                     /label=CMV enhancer
                     /note="human cytomegalovirus immediate early enhancer"
     promoter        382..580
                     /label=CMV promoter
                     /note="human cytomegalovirus (CMV) immediate early
                     promoter"
     primer_bind     535..555
                     /label=CMV-F
                     /note="Human CMV immediate early promoter, forward primer"
     LTR             598..778
                     /label=5' LTR (truncated)
                     /note="truncated 5' long terminal repeat (LTR) from HIV-1"
     misc_feature    825..950
                     /label=HIV-1 Psi
                     /note="packaging signal of human immunodeficiency virus
                     type 1"
     misc_feature    1443..1676
                     /label=RRE
                     /note="The Rev response element (RRE) of HIV-1 allows for
                     Rev-dependent mRNA export from the nucleus to the
                     cytoplasm."
     CDS             1861..1905
                     /codon_start=1
                     /product="antigenic peptide corresponding to amino acids
                     655 to 669 of the HIV envelope protein gp41 (Lutje Hulsik
                     et al., 2013)"
                     /label=gp41 peptide
                     /note="recognized by the 2H10 single-chain llama nanobody"
                     /translation="KNEQELLELDKWASL"
     misc_feature    2203..2320
                     /label=cPPT/CTS
                     /note="central polypurine tract and central termination
                     sequence of HIV-1"
     promoter        2413..2624
                     /label=EF-1-alpha core promoter
                     /note="core promoter for human elongation factor
                     EF-1-alpha"
     regulatory      2632..2641
                     /regulatory_class="other"
                     /note="vertebrate consensus sequence for strong initiation
                     of translation (Kozak, 1987)"
     CDS             2644..2670
                     /codon_start=1
                     /product="nuclear localization signal of human c-Myc
                     proto-oncogene (Dang and Lee, 1988)"
                     /label=c-myc NLS
                     /translation="PAAKRVKLD"
     CDS             2671..2697
                     /codon_start=1
                     /product="nuclear localization signal of human c-Myc
                     proto-oncogene (Dang and Lee, 1988)"
                     /label=c-myc NLS
                     /translation="PAAKRVKLD"
     CDS             2698..2724
                     /codon_start=1
                     /product="nuclear localization signal of human c-Myc
                     proto-oncogene (Dang and Lee, 1988)"
                     /label=c-myc NLS
                     /translation="PAAKRVKLD"
     CDS             2725..6642
                     /codon_start=1
                     /product="CRISPR-associated protein from Acidaminococcus
                     sp. BV3L6 (Zetsche et al., 2015)"
                     /label=AsCpf1
                     /translation="TQFEGFTNLYQVSKTLRFELIPQGKTLKHIQEQGFIEEDKARNDH
                     YKELKPIIDRIYKTYADQCLQLVQLDWENLSAAIDSYRKEKTEETRNALIEEQATYRNA
                     IHDYFIGRTDNLTDAINKRHAEIYKGLFKAELFNGKVLKQLGTVTTTEHENALLRSFDK
                     FTTYFSGFYENRKNVFSAEDISTAIPHRIVQDNFPKFKENCHIFTRLITAVPSLREHFE
                     NVKKAIGIFVSTSIEEVFSFPFYNQLLTQTQIDLYNQLLGGISREAGTEKIKGLNEVLN
                     LAIQKNDETAHIIASLPHRFIPLFKQILSDRNTLSFILEEFKSDEEVIQSFCKYKTLLR
                     NENVLETAEALFNELNSIDLTHIFISHKKLETISSALCDHWDTLRNALYERRISELTGK
                     ITKSAKEKVQRSLKHEDINLQEIISAAGKELSEAFKQKTSEILSHAHAALDQPLPTTLK
                     KQEEKEILKSQLDSLLGLYHLLDWFAVDESNEVDPEFSARLTGIKLEMEPSLSFYNKAR
                     NYATKKPYSVEKFKLNFQMPTLASGWDVNKEKNNGAILFVKNGLYYLGIMPKQKGRYKA
                     LSFEPTEKTSEGFDKMYYDYFPDAAKMIPKCSTQLKAVTAHFQTHTTPILLSNNFIEPL
                     EITKEIYDLNNPEKEPKKFQTAYAKKTGDQKGYREALCKWIDFTRDFLSKYTKTTSIDL
                     SSLRPSSQYKDLGEYYAELNPLLYHISFQRIAEKEIMDAVETGKLYLFQIYNKDFAKGH
                     HGKPNLHTLYWTGLFSPENLAKTSIKLNGQAELFYRPKSRMKRMAHRLGEKMLNKKLKD
                     QKTPIPDTLYQELYDYVNHRLSHDLSDEARALLPNVITKEVSHEIIKDRRFTSDKFFFH
                     VPITLNYQAANSPSKFNQRVNAYLKEHPETPIIGIDRGERNLIYITVIDSTGKILEQRS
                     LNTIQQFDYQKKLDNREKERVAARQAWSVVGTIKDLKQGYLSQVIHEIVDLMIHYQAVV
                     VLENLNFGFKSKRTGIAEKAVYQQFEKMLIDKLNCLVLKDYPAEKVGGVLNPYQLTDQF
                     TSFAKMGTQSGFLFYVPAPYTSKIDPLTGFVDPFVWKTIKNHESRKHFLEGFDFLHYDV
                     KTGDFILHFKMNRNLSFQRGLPGFMPAWDIVFEKNETQFDAKGTPFIAGKRIVPVIENH
                     RFTGRYRDLYPANELIALLEEKGIVFRDGSNILPKLLENDDSHAIDTMVALIRSVLQMR
                     NSNAATGEDYINSPVRDLNGVCFDSRFQNPEWPMDADANGAYHIALKGQLLLNHLKESK
                     DLKLQNGISNQDWLAYIQELRN"
     regulatory      6362..6371
                     /regulatory_class="other"
                     /note="vertebrate consensus sequence for strong initiation
                     of translation (Kozak, 1987)"
     CDS             6652..6708
                     /codon_start=1
                     /product="2A peptide from porcine teschovirus-1
                     polyprotein"
                     /label=P2A
                     /note="Eukaryotic ribosomes fail to insert a peptide bond
                     between the Gly and Pro residues, yielding separate
                     polypeptides."
                     /translation="ATNFSLLKQAGDVEENPGP"
     CDS             6709..7107
                     /codon_start=1
                     /gene="Aspergillus terreus BSD"
                     /product="blasticidin S deaminase"
                     /label=BSD
                     /note="confers resistance to blasticidin"
                     /translation="MAKPLSQEESTLIERATATINSIPISEDYSVASAALSSDGRIFTG
                     VNVYHFTGGPCAELVVLGTAAAAAAGNLTCIVAIGNENRGILSPCGRCRQVLLDLHPGI
                     KAIVKDSDGQPTAVGIRELLPSGYVWEG"
     misc_feature    7132..7720
                     /label=WPRE
                     /note="woodchuck hepatitis virus posttranscriptional
                     regulatory element"
     primer_bind     complement(7185..7205)
                     /label=WPRE-R
                     /note="WPRE, reverse primer"
     CDS             complement(7603..7614)
                     /codon_start=1
                     /product="Factor Xa recognition and cleavage site"
                     /label=Factor Xa site
                     /translation="IEGR"
     primer_bind     complement(7723..7739)
                     /label=KS primer
                     /note="common sequencing primer, one of multiple similar
                     variants"
     primer_bind     complement(7724..7740)
                     /label=pBluescriptKS
                     /note="For pBluescript vector"
     LTR             8245..8425
                     /label=5' LTR (truncated)
                     /note="truncated 5' long terminal repeat (LTR) from HIV-1"
     primer_bind     complement(8451..8468)
                     /label=BGH-rev
                     /note="Bovine growth hormone terminator, reverse primer.
                     Also called BGH reverse"
     polyA_signal    8457..8681
                     /label=bGH poly(A) signal
                     /note="bovine growth hormone polyadenylation signal"
     rep_origin      8727..9155
                     /direction=RIGHT
                     /label=f1 ori
                     /note="f1 bacteriophage origin of replication; arrow
                     indicates direction of (+) strand synthesis"
     primer_bind     complement(8814..8833)
                     /label=F1ori-R
                     /note="F1 origin, reverse primer"
     primer_bind     9024..9045
                     /label=F1ori-F
                     /note="F1 origin, forward primer"
     primer_bind     complement(9164..9184)
                     /label=pBABE 3'
                     /note="SV40 enhancer, reverse primer for pBABE vectors"
     rep_origin      9329..9463
                     /label=SV40 ori
                     /note="SV40 origin of replication"
     primer_bind     9390..9409
                     /label=SV40pro-F
                     /note="SV40 promoter/origin, forward primer"
     promoter        9525..9572
                     /label=EM7 promoter
                     /note="synthetic bacterial promoter "
     CDS             9591..9965
                     /codon_start=1
                     /gene="Sh ble from Streptoalloteichus hindustanus"
                     /product="antibiotic-binding protein"
                     /label=BleoR
                     /note="confers resistance to bleomycin, phleomycin, and
                     Zeocin(TM)"
                     /translation="MAKLTSAVPVLTARDVAGAVEFWTDRLGFSRDFVEDDFAGVVRDD
                     VTLFISAVQDQVVPDNTLAWVWVRGLDELYAEWSEVVSTNFRDASGPAMTEIGEQPWGR
                     EFALRDPAGNCVHFVAEEQD"
     polyA_signal    10095..10216
                     /label=SV40 poly(A) signal
                     /note="SV40 polyadenylation signal"
     primer_bind     complement(10132..10151)
                     /label=SV40pA-R
                     /note="SV40 polyA, reverse primer"
     primer_bind     10186..10205
                     /label=EBV-rev
                     /note="SV40 polyA terminator, reverse primer"
     primer_bind     complement(10265..10281)
                     /label=M13 rev
                     /note="common sequencing primer, one of multiple similar
                     variants"
     primer_bind     complement(10265..10281)
                     /label=M13 Reverse
                     /note="In lacZ gene. Also called M13-rev"
     primer_bind     complement(10278..10300)
                     /label=M13/pUC Reverse
                     /note="In lacZ gene"
     protein_bind    10289..10305
                     /label=lac operator
                     /bound_moiety="lac repressor encoded by lacI"
                     /note="The lac repressor binds to the lac operator to
                     inhibit transcription in E. coli. This inhibition can be
                     relieved by adding lactose or
                     isopropyl-beta-D-thiogalactopyranoside (IPTG)."
     promoter        complement(10313..10343)
                     /label=lac promoter
                     /note="promoter for the E. coli lac operon"
     protein_bind    10358..10379
                     /label=CAP binding site
                     /bound_moiety="E. coli catabolite activator protein"
                     /note="CAP binding activates transcription in the presence
                     of cAMP."
     primer_bind     complement(10496..10513)
                     /label=L4440
                     /note="L4440 vector, forward primer"
     rep_origin      complement(10667..11255)
                     /direction=LEFT
                     /label=ori
                     /note="high-copy-number ColE1/pMB1/pBR322/pUC origin of
                     replication"
     primer_bind     complement(10747..10766)
                     /label=pBR322ori-F
                     /note="pBR322 origin, forward primer"
     CDS             complement(11426..12286)
                     /codon_start=1
                     /gene="bla"
                     /product="beta-lactamase"
                     /label=AmpR
                     /note="confers resistance to ampicillin, carbenicillin, and
                     related antibiotics"
                     /translation="MSIQHFRVALIPFFAAFCLPVFAHPETLVKVKDAEDQLGARVGYI
                     ELDLNSGKILESFRPEERFPMMSTFKVLLCGAVLSRIDAGQEQLGRRIHYSQNDLVEYS
                     PVTEKHLTDGMTVRELCSAAITMSDNTAANLLLTTIGGPKELTAFLHNMGDHVTRLDRW
                     EPELNEAIPNDERDTTMPVAMATTLRKLLTGELLTLASRQQLIDWMEADKVAGPLLRSA
                     LPAGWFIADKSGAGERGSRGIIAALGPDGKPSRIVVIYTTGSQATMDERNRQIAEIGAS
                     LIKHW"
     primer_bind     12049..12068
                     /label=Amp-R
                     /note="Ampicillin resistance gene, reverse primer"
     promoter        complement(12287..12391)
                     /gene="bla"
                     /label=AmpR promoter
     primer_bind     complement(12466..12485)
                     /label=pRS-marker
                     /note="pRS vectors, use to sequence yeast selectable
                     marker"
ORIGIN
        1 gacattgatt attgactagt tattaatagt aatcaattac ggggtcatta gttcatagcc
       61 catatatgga gttccgcgtt acataactta cggtaaatgg cccgcctggc tgaccgccca
      121 acgacccccg cccattgacg tcaataatga cgtatgttcc catagtaacg ccaataggga
      181 ctttccattg acgtcaatgg gtggagtatt tacggtaaac tgcccacttg gcagtacatc
      241 aagtgtatca tatgccaagt acgcccccta ttgacgtcaa tgacggtaaa tggcccgcct
      301 ggcattatgc ccagtacatg accttatggg actttcctac ttggcagtac atctacgtat
      361 tagtcatcgc tattaccatg gtgatgcggt tttggcagta catcaatggg cgtggatagc
      421 ggtttgactc acggggattt ccaagtctcc accccattga cgtcaatggg agtttgtttt
      481 ggcaccaaaa tcaacgggac tttccaaaat gtcgtaacaa ctccgcccca ttgacgcaaa
      541 tgggcggtag gcgtgtacgg tgggaggtct atataagcag cgcgttttgc ctgtactggg
      601 tctctctggt tagaccagat ctgagcctgg gagctctctg gctaactagg gaacccactg
      661 cttaagcctc aataaagctt gccttgagtg cttcaagtag tgtgtgcccg tctgttgtgt
      721 gactctggta actagagatc cctcagaccc ttttagtcag tgtggaaaat ctctagcagt
      781 ggcgcccgaa cagggacttg aaagcgaaag ggaaaccaga ggagctctct cgacgcagga
      841 ctcggcttgc tgaagcgcgc acggcaagag gcgaggggcg gcgactggtg agtacgccaa
      901 aaattttgac tagcggaggc tagaaggaga gagatgggtg cgagagcgtc agtattaagc
      961 gggggagaat tagatcgcga tgggaaaaaa ttcggttaag gccaggggga aagaaaaaat
     1021 ataaattaaa acatatagta tgggcaagca gggagctaga acgattcgca gttaatcctg
     1081 gcctgttaga aacatcagaa ggctgtagac aaatactggg acagctacaa ccatcccttc
     1141 agacaggatc agaagaactt agatcattat ataatacagt agcaaccctc tattgtgtgc
     1201 atcaaaggat agagataaaa gacaccaagg aagctttaga caagatagag gaagagcaaa
     1261 acaaaagtaa gaccaccgca cagcaagcgg ccgctgatct tcagacctgg aggaggagat
     1321 atgagggaca attggagaag tgaattatat aaatataaag tagtaaaaat tgaaccatta
     1381 ggagtagcac ccaccaaggc aaagagaaga gtggtgcaga gagaaaaaag agcagtggga
     1441 ataggagctt tgttccttgg gttcttggga gcagcaggaa gcactatggg cgcagcgtca
     1501 atgacgctga cggtacaggc cagacaatta ttgtctggta tagtgcagca gcagaacaat
     1561 ttgctgaggg ctattgaggc gcaacagcat ctgttgcaac tcacagtctg gggcatcaag
     1621 cagctccagg caagaatcct ggctgtggaa agatacctaa aggatcaaca gctcctgggg
     1681 atttggggtt gctctggaaa actcatttgc accactgctg tgccttggaa tgctagttgg
     1741 agtaataaat ctctggaaca gatttggaat cacacgacct ggatggagtg ggacagagaa
     1801 attaacaatt acacaagctt aatacactcc ttaattgaag aatcgcaaaa ccagcaagaa
     1861 aagaatgaac aagaattatt ggaattagat aaatgggcaa gtttgtggaa ttggtttaac
     1921 ataacaaatt ggctgtggta tataaaatta ttcataatga tagtaggagg cttggtaggt
     1981 ttaagaatag tttttgctgt actttctata gtgaatagag ttaggcaggg atattcacca
     2041 ttatcgtttc agacccacct cccaaccccg aggggacccg acaggcccga aggaatagaa
     2101 gaagaaggtg gagagagaga cagagacaga tccattcgat tagtgaacgg atcggcactg
     2161 cgtgcgccaa ttctgcagac aaatggcagt attcatccac aattttaaaa gaaaaggggg
     2221 gattgggggg tacagtgcag gggaaagaat agtagacata atagcaacag acatacaaac
     2281 taaagaatta caaaaacaaa ttacaaaaat tcaaaatttt cgggtttatt acagggacag
     2341 cagagatcca gtttggttaa ttagctagct aggtcttgaa aggagtggga attggctccg
     2401 gtgcccgtca gtgggcagag cgcacatcgc ccacagtccc cgagaagttg gggggagggg
     2461 tcggcaattg atccggtgcc tagagaaggt ggcgcggggt aaactgggaa agtgatgtcg
     2521 tgtactggct ccgccttttt cccgagggtg ggggagaacc gtatataagt gcagtagtcg
     2581 ccgtgaacgt tctttttcgc aacgggtttg ccgccagaac acaggaccgg tgccaccatg
     2641 gcgccagcgg caaagcgcgt aaaattggac ccagcagcca aacgagtaaa actcgatccg
     2701 gctgctaaac gagttaagct ggacacacag ttcgagggct ttaccaacct gtatcaggtg
     2761 agcaagacac tgcggtttga gctgatccca cagggcaaga ccctgaagca catccaggag
     2821 cagggcttca tcgaggagga caaggcccgc aatgatcact acaaggagct gaagcccatc
     2881 atcgatcgga tctacaagac ctatgccgac cagtgcctgc agctggtgca gctggattgg
     2941 gagaacctga gcgccgccat cgactcctat agaaaggaga aaaccgagga gacaaggaac
     3001 gccctgatcg aggagcaggc cacatatcgc aatgccatcc acgactactt catcggccgg
     3061 acagacaacc tgaccgatgc catcaataag agacacgccg agatctacaa gggcctgttc
     3121 aaggccgagc tgtttaatgg caaggtgctg aagcagctgg gcaccgtgac cacaaccgag
     3181 cacgagaacg ccctgctgcg gagcttcgac aagtttacaa cctacttctc cggcttttat
     3241 gagaacagga agaacgtgtt cagcgccgag gatatcagca cagccatccc acaccgcatc
     3301 gtgcaggaca acttccccaa gtttaaggag aattgtcaca tcttcacacg cctgatcacc
     3361 gccgtgccca gcctgcggga gcactttgag aacgtgaaga aggccatcgg catcttcgtg
     3421 agcacctcca tcgaggaggt gttttccttc cctttttata accagctgct gacacagacc
     3481 cagatcgacc tgtataacca gctgctggga ggaatctctc gggaggcagg caccgagaag
     3541 atcaagggcc tgaacgaggt gctgaatctg gccatccaga agaatgatga gacagcccac
     3601 atcatcgcct ccctgccaca cagattcatc cccctgttta agcagatcct gtccgatagg
     3661 aacaccctgt ctttcatcct ggaggagttt aagagcgacg aggaagtgat ccagtccttc
     3721 tgcaagtaca agacactgct gagaaacgag aacgtgctgg agacagccga ggccctgttt
     3781 aacgagctga acagcatcga cctgacacac atcttcatca gccacaagaa gctggagaca
     3841 atcagcagcg ccctgtgcga ccactgggat acactgagga atgccctgta tgagcggaga
     3901 atctccgagc tgacaggcaa gatcaccaag tctgccaagg agaaggtgca gcgcagcctg
     3961 aagcacgagg atatcaacct gcaggagatc atctctgccg caggcaagga gctgagcgag
     4021 gccttcaagc agaaaaccag cgagatcctg tcccacgcac acgccgccct ggatcagcca
     4081 ctgcctacaa ccctgaagaa gcaggaggag aaggagatcc tgaagtctca gctggacagc
     4141 ctgctgggcc tgtaccacct gctggactgg tttgccgtgg atgagtccaa cgaggtggac
     4201 cccgagttct ctgcccggct gaccggcatc aagctggaga tggagccttc tctgagcttc
     4261 tacaacaagg ccagaaatta tgccaccaag aagccctact ccgtggagaa gttcaagctg
     4321 aactttcaga tgcctacact ggcctctggc tgggacgtga ataaggagaa gaacaatggc
     4381 gccatcctgt ttgtgaagaa cggcctgtac tatctgggca tcatgccaaa gcagaagggc
     4441 aggtataagg ccctgagctt cgagcccaca gagaaaacca gcgagggctt tgataagatg
     4501 tactatgact acttccctga tgccgccaag atgatcccaa agtgcagcac ccagctgaag
     4561 gccgtgacag cccactttca gacccacaca acccccatcc tgctgtccaa caatttcatc
     4621 gagcctctgg agatcacaaa ggagatctac gacctgaaca atcctgagaa ggagccaaag
     4681 aagtttcaga cagcctacgc caagaaaacc ggcgaccaga agggctacag agaggccctg
     4741 tgcaagtgga tcgacttcac aagggatttt ctgtccaagt ataccaagac aacctctatc
     4801 gatctgtcta gcctgcggcc atcctctcag tataaggacc tgggcgagta ctatgccgag
     4861 ctgaatcccc tgctgtacca catcagcttc cagagaatcg ccgagaagga gatcatggat
     4921 gccgtggaga caggcaagct gtacctgttc cagatctata acaaggactt tgccaagggc
     4981 caccacggca agcctaatct gcacacactg tattggaccg gcctgttttc tccagagaac
     5041 ctggccaaga caagcatcaa gctgaatggc caggccgagc tgttctaccg ccctaagtcc
     5101 aggatgaaga ggatggcaca ccggctggga gagaagatgc tgaacaagaa gctgaaggat
     5161 cagaaaaccc caatccccga caccctgtac caggagctgt acgactatgt gaatcacaga
     5221 ctgtcccacg acctgtctga tgaggccagg gccctgctgc ccaacgtgat caccaaggag
     5281 gtgtctcacg agatcatcaa ggataggcgc tttaccagcg acaagttctt tttccacgtg
     5341 cctatcacac tgaactatca ggccgccaat tccccatcta agttcaacca gagggtgaat
     5401 gcctacctga aggagcaccc cgagacacct atcatcggca tcgatcgggg cgagagaaac
     5461 ctgatctata tcacagtgat cgactccacc ggcaagatcc tggagcagcg gagcctgaac
     5521 accatccagc agtttgatta ccagaagaag ctggacaaca gggagaagga gagggtggca
     5581 gcaaggcagg cctggtctgt ggtgggcaca atcaaggatc tgaagcaggg ctatctgagc
     5641 caggtcatcc acgagatcgt ggacctgatg atccactacc aggccgtggt ggtgctggag
     5701 aacctgaatt tcggctttaa gagcaagagg accggcatcg ccgagaaggc cgtgtaccag
     5761 cagttcgaga agatgctgat cgataagctg aattgcctgg tgctgaagga ctatccagca
     5821 gagaaagtgg gaggcgtgct gaacccatac cagctgacag accagttcac ctcctttgcc
     5881 aagatgggca cccagtctgg cttcctgttt tacgtgcctg ccccatatac atctaagatc
     5941 gatcccctga ccggcttcgt ggaccccttc gtgtggaaaa ccatcaagaa tcacgagagc
     6001 cgcaagcact tcctggaggg cttcgacttt ctgcactacg acgtgaaaac cggcgacttc
     6061 atcctgcact ttaagatgaa cagaaatctg tccttccaga ggggcctgcc cggctttatg
     6121 cctgcatggg atatcgtgtt cgagaagaac gagacacagt ttgacgccaa gggcacccct
     6181 ttcatcgccg gcaagagaat cgtgccagtg atcgagaatc acagattcac cggcagatac
     6241 cgggacctgt atcctgccaa cgagctgatc gccctgctgg aggagaaggg catcgtgttc
     6301 agggatggct ccaacatcct gccaaagctg ctggagaatg acgattctca cgccatcgac
     6361 accatggtgg ccctgatccg cagcgtgctg cagatgcgga actccaatgc cgccacaggc
     6421 gaggactata tcaacagccc cgtgcgcgat ctgaatggcg tgtgcttcga ctcccggttt
     6481 cagaacccag agtggcccat ggacgccgat gccaatggcg cctaccacat cgccctgaag
     6541 ggccagctgc tgctgaatca cctgaaggag agcaaggatc tgaagctgca gaacggcatc
     6601 tccaatcagg actggctggc ctacatccag gagctgcgca acggatccgg cgcaacaaac
     6661 ttctctctgc tgaaacaagc cggagatgtc gaagagaatc ctggaccgat ggccaagcct
     6721 ttgtctcaag aagaatccac cctcattgaa agagcaacgg ctacaatcaa cagcatcccc
     6781 atctctgaag actacagcgt cgccagcgca gctctctcta gcgacggccg catcttcact
     6841 ggtgtcaatg tatatcattt tactggggga ccttgtgcag aactcgtggt gctgggcact
     6901 gctgctgctg cggcagctgg caacctgact tgtatcgtcg cgatcggaaa tgagaacagg
     6961 ggcatcttga gcccctgcgg acggtgccga caggtgcttc tcgatctgca tcctgggatc
     7021 aaagccatag tgaaggacag tgatggacag ccgacggcag ttgggattcg tgaattgctg
     7081 ccctctggtt atgtgtggga gggctaagaa ttcgatatca agcttatcgg taatcaacct
     7141 ctggattaca aaatttgtga aagattgact ggtattctta actatgttgc tccttttacg
     7201 ctatgtggat acgctgcttt aatgcctttg tatcatgcta ttgcttcccg tatggctttc
     7261 attttctcct ccttgtataa atcctggttg ctgtctcttt atgaggagtt gtggcccgtt
     7321 gtcaggcaac gtggcgtggt gtgcactgtg tttgctgacg caacccccac tggttggggc
     7381 attgccacca cctgtcagct cctttccggg actttcgctt tccccctccc tattgccacg
     7441 gcggaactca tcgccgcctg ccttgcccgc tgctggacag gggctcggct gttgggcact
     7501 gacaattccg tggtgttgtc ggggaaatca tcgtcctttc cttggctgct cgcctgtgtt
     7561 gccacctgga ttctgcgcgg gacgtccttc tgctacgtcc cttcggccct caatccagcg
     7621 gaccttcctt cccgcggcct gctgccggct ctgcggcctc ttccgcgtct tcgccttcgc
     7681 cctcagacga gtcggatctc cctttgggcc gcctccccgc atcgataccg tcgacctcga
     7741 gacctagaaa aacatggagc aatcacaagt agcaatacag cagctaccaa tgctgattgt
     7801 gcctggctag aagcacaaga ggaggaggag gtgggttttc cagtcacacc tcaggtacct
     7861 ttaagaccaa tgacttacaa ggcagctgta gatcttagcc actttttaaa agaaaagggg
     7921 ggactggaag ggctaattca ctcccaacga agacaagata tccttgatct gtggatctac
     7981 cacacacaag gctacttccc tgattggcag aactacacac cagggccagg gatcagatat
     8041 ccactgacct ttggatggtg ctacaagcta gtaccagttg agcaagagaa ggtagaagaa
     8101 gccaatgaag gagagaacac ccgcttgtta caccctgtga gcctgcatgg gatggatgac
     8161 ccggagagag aagtattaga gtggaggttt gacagccgcc tagcatttca tcacatggcc
     8221 cgagagctgc atccggactg tactgggtct ctctggttag accagatctg agcctgggag
     8281 ctctctggct aactagggaa cccactgctt aagcctcaat aaagcttgcc ttgagtgctt
     8341 caagtagtgt gtgcccgtct gttgtgtgac tctggtaact agagatccct cagacccttt
     8401 tagtcagtgt ggaaaatctc tagcagggcc cgtttaaacc cgctgatcag cctcgactgt
     8461 gccttctagt tgccagccat ctgttgtttg cccctccccc gtgccttcct tgaccctgga
     8521 aggtgccact cccactgtcc tttcctaata aaatgaggaa attgcatcgc attgtctgag
     8581 taggtgtcat tctattctgg ggggtggggt ggggcaggac agcaaggggg aggattggga
     8641 agacaatagc aggcatgctg gggatgcggt gggctctatg gcttctgagg cggaaagaac
     8701 cagctggggc tctagggggt atccccnnnn nnnnnnnnnn nnnnnnnnnn nnnnnnnnnn
     8761 nnnnnnnnnn nnnnnnnnnn nnnnnnnnnn nnnnnnnnnn nnnnnnnnnn nnnnnnnnnn
     8821 nnnnnnnnnn nnnnnnnnnn nnnnnnnnnn cnnnnnnnnn nnnnnnnnnn nnnnnnnnnn
     8881 nnnnnnnnnn nnnnnnnnnn nnnnnnnnnn nnnnnnnnnn nnnnnnnnnn nnnnnnnnnn
     8941 nnannnnnnn nnnnnnnnnn nnnnnnnnnn nnnnnnnnnn nnnnnnnnnn nncctttgac
     9001 gttggagtcc acgttcttta atagtggact cttgttccaa actggaacaa cactcaaccc
     9061 tatctcggtc tattcttttg atttataagg gattttgccg atttcggcct attggttaaa
     9121 aaatgagctg atttaacaaa aatttaacgc gaattaattc tgtggaatgt gtgtcagtta
     9181 gggtgtggaa agtccccagg ctccccagca ggcagaagta tgcaaagcat gcatctcaat
     9241 tagtcagcaa ccaggtgtgg aaagtcccca ggctccccag caggcagaag tatgcaaagc
     9301 atgcatctca attagtcagc aaccatagtc ccgcccctaa ctccgcccag ttccgcccat
     9361 tctccgcccc atggctgact aatttttttt atttatgcag aggccgaggc cgcctctgcc
     9421 tctgagctat tccagaagta gtgaggaggc ttttttggag gcctaggctt ttgcaaaaag
     9481 ctcccgggag cttgtatatc cattttcgga tctgatcagc acgtgttgac aattaatcat
     9541 cggcatagta tatcggcata gtataatacg acaaggtgag gaactaaacc atggccaagt
     9601 tgaccagtgc cgttccggtg ctcaccgcgc gcgacgtcgc cggagcggtc gagttctgga
     9661 ccgaccggct cgggttctcc cgggacttcg tggaggacga cttcgccggt gtggtccggg
     9721 acgacgtgac cctgttcatc agcgcggtcc aggaccaggt ggtgccggac aacaccctgg
     9781 cctgggtgtg ggtgcgcggc ctggacgagc tgtacgccga gtggtcggag gtcgtgtcca
     9841 cgaacttccg ggacgcctcc gggccggcca tgaccgagat cggcgagcag ccgtgggggc
     9901 gggagttcgc cctgcgcgac ccggccggca actgcgtgca cttcgtggcc gaggagcagg
     9961 actgacacgt gctacgagat ttcgattcca ccgccgcctt ctatgaaagg ttgggcttcg
    10021 gaatcgtttt ccgggacgcc ggctggatga tcctccagcg cggggatctc atgctggagt
    10081 tcttcgccca ccccaacttg tttattgcag cttataatgg ttacaaataa agcaatagca
    10141 tcacaaattt cacaaataaa gcattttttt cactgcattc tagttgtggt ttgtccaaac
    10201 tcatcaatgt atcttatcat gtctgtatac cgtcgacctc tagctagagc ttggcgtaat
    10261 catggtcata gctgtttcct gtgtgaaatt gttatccgct cacaattcca cacaacatac
    10321 gagccggaag cataaagtgt aaagcctggg gtgcctaatg agtgagctaa ctcacattaa
    10381 ttgcgttgcg ctcactgccc gctttccagt cgggaaacct gtcgtgccag ctgcattaat
    10441 gaatcggcca acgcgcgggg agaggcggtt tgcgtattgg gcgctcttcc gcttcctcgc
    10501 tcactgactc gctgcgctcg gtcgttcggc tgcggcgagc ggtatcagct cactcaaagg
    10561 cggtaatacg gttatccaca gaatcagggg ataacgcagg aaagaacatg tgagcaaaag
    10621 gccagcaaaa ggccaggaac cgtaaaaagg ccgcgttgct ggcgtttttc cataggctcc
    10681 gcccccctga cgagcatcac aaaaatcgac gctcaagtca gaggtggcga aacccgacag
    10741 gactataaag ataccaggcg tttccccctg gaagctccct cgtgcgctct cctgttccga
    10801 ccctgccgct taccggatac ctgtccgcct ttctcccttc gggaagcgtg gcgctttctc
    10861 atagctcacg ctgtaggtat ctcagttcgg tgtaggtcgt tcgctccaag ctgggctgtg
    10921 tgcacgaacc ccccgttcag cccgaccgct gcgccttatc cggtaactat cgtcttgagt
    10981 ccaacccggt aagacacgac ttatcgccac tggcagcagc cactggtaac aggattagca
    11041 gagcgaggta tgtaggcggt gctacagagt tcttgaagtg gtggcctaac tacggctaca
    11101 ctagaagaac agtatttggt atctgcgctc tgctgaagcc agttaccttc ggaaaaagag
    11161 ttggtagctc ttgatccggc aaacaaacca ccgctggtag cggtggtttt tttgtttgca
    11221 agcagcagat tacgcgcaga aaaaaaggat ctcaagaaga tcctttgatc ttttctacgg
    11281 ggtctgacgc tcagtggaac gaaaactcac gttaagggat tttggtcatg agattatcaa
    11341 aaaggatctt cacctagatc cttttaaatt aaaaatgaag ttttaaatca atctaaagta
    11401 tatatgagta aacttggtct gacagttacc aatgcttaat cagtgaggca cctatctcag
    11461 cgatctgtct atttcgttca tccatagttg cctgactccc cgtcgtgtag ataactacga
    11521 tacgggaggg cttaccatct ggccccagtg ctgcaatgat accgcgagac ccacgctcac
    11581 cggctccaga tttatcagca ataaaccagc cagccggaag ggccgagcgc agaagtggtc
    11641 ctgcaacttt atccgcctcc atccagtcta ttaattgttg ccgggaagct agagtaagta
    11701 gttcgccagt taatagtttg cgcaacgttg ttgccattgc tacaggcatc gtggtgtcac
    11761 gctcgtcgtt tggtatggct tcattcagct ccggttccca acgatcaagg cgagttacat
    11821 gatcccccat gttgtgcaaa aaagcggtta gctccttcgg tcctccgatc gttgtcagaa
    11881 gtaagttggc cgcagtgtta tcactcatgg ttatggcagc actgcataat tctcttactg
    11941 tcatgccatc cgtaagatgc ttttctgtga ctggtgagta ctcaaccaag tcattctgag
    12001 aatagtgtat gcggcgaccg agttgctctt gcccggcgtc aatacgggat aataccgcgc
    12061 cacatagcag aactttaaaa gtgctcatca ttggaaaacg ttcttcgggg cgaaaactct
    12121 caaggatctt accgctgttg agatccagtt cgatgtaacc cactcgtgca cccaactgat
    12181 cttcagcatc ttttactttc accagcgttt ctgggtgagc aaaaacagga aggcaaaatg
    12241 ccgcaaaaaa gggaataagg gcgacacgga aatgttgaat actcatactc ttcctttttc
    12301 aatattattg aagcatttat cagggttatt gtctcatgag cggatacata tttgaatgta
    12361 tttagaaaaa taaacaaata ggggttccgc gcacatttcc ccgaaaagtg ccacctgacg
    12421 tcgacggatc gggagatctc ccgatcccct atggtgcact ctcagtacaa tctgctctga
    12481 tgccgcatag ttaagccagt atctgctccc tgcttgtgtg ttggaggtcg ctgagtagtg
    12541 cgcgagcaaa atttaagcta caacaaggca aggcttgacc gacaattgca tgaagaatct
    12601 gcttagggtt aggcgttttg cgctgcttcg cgatgtacgg gccagatata cgcgtt
//
