Features (pLannotate 1.2.2; 32 found; start..end, strand, type, name):
     31..83      -  misc_feature   bom (fragment): basis of mobility region from pBR322
    238..617     +  enhancer       CMV enhancer: human cytomegalovirus immediate early enhancer
    618..817     +  promoter       CMV promoter: human cytomegalovirus (CMV) immediate early promoter
    835..1015    +  LTR            5' LTR (truncated): truncated 5' long terminal repeat (LTR) from HIV-1
   1062..1187    +  misc_feature   HIV-1 Ψ: packaging signal of human immunodeficiency virus type 1
   1171..1534    +  CDS            HIV-1 gag (fragment): gag protein from human immunodeficiency virus 1; gag
   1680..1913    +  misc_feature   RRE: The Rev response element (RRE) of HIV-1 allows for Rev-dependent mRNA export from the nucleus to the cytoplasm.
   2290..2390    +  CDS            Rev (fragment): human immunodeficiency virus 1 (HIV-1) Rev protein; rev; enhances nuclear export of unspliced and incompletely spliced viral mRNAs
   2440..2557    +  misc_feature   cPPT/CTS: central polypurine tract and central termination sequence of HIV-1
   2606..2624    +  CDS            small t antigen (fragment): SV40 (simian virus 40) small t antigen
   2650..2861    +  promoter       EF-1α core promoter: core promoter for human elongation factor EF-1α
   2962..6879    +  CDS            AsCpf1: CRISPR-associated protein from Acidaminococcus sp. BV3L6 (Zetsche et al., 2015)
   6946..7344    +  CDS            BSD: blasticidin S deaminase; Aspergillus terreus BSD; confers resistance to blasticidin
   7345..7366    +  misc_feature   MCS (fragment): pBluescript multiple cloning site
   7369..7957    +  misc_feature   WPRE: woodchuck hepatitis virus posttranscriptional regulatory element
   7894..8475    +  CDS            nef (fragment): NEF_HV1H2 - Experimental evidence at protein level: Swiss-Prot protein existence level 1. Extracellular Nef protein targets CD4(+) T-lymphocytes for apoptosis by interacting with CXCR4 surface receptors. From Human immunodeficiency virus type 1 group M subtype B (isolate HXB2) (HIV-1).
   8482..8662    +  LTR            5' LTR (truncated): truncated 5' long terminal repeat (LTR) from HIV-1
   8694..8918    +  polyA_signal   bGH poly(A) signal: bovine growth hormone polyadenylation signal
   8922..8943    +  promoter       SV40 promoter (fragment): SV40 enhancer and early promoter
   8964..9392    +  rep_origin     f1 ori (sequence partly withheld): f1 bacteriophage origin of replication; arrow indicates direction of (+) strand synthesis
   9406..9735    +  promoter       SV40 promoter: SV40 enhancer and early promoter
   9783..9830    +  promoter       EM7 promoter: synthetic bacterial promoter&nbsp
   9849..10223   +  CDS            BleoR: antibiotic-binding protein; Sh ble from Streptoalloteichus hindustanus; confers resistance to bleomycin, phleomycin, and Zeocin™
  10233..10358   +  CDS            ble (fragment): BLE_KLEPN - Experimental evidence at protein level: Swiss-Prot protein existence level 1. Binding protein with a strong affinity to the bleomycin family of antibiotics. Binds to CL990; an antimitotic-antibiotic compound. From Klebsiella pneumoniae.
  10353..10474   +  polyA_signal   SV40 poly(A) signal: SV40 polyadenylation signal
  10545..10567   -  protein_bind   lac operator (fragment): The lac repressor binds to the lac operator to inhibit transcription in E. coli. This inhibition can be relieved by adding lactose or isopropyl-β-D-thiogalactopyranoside (IPTG). lac repressor encoded by lacI
  10571..10601   -  promoter       lac promoter: promoter for the E. coli lac operon
  10616..10637   -  protein_bind   CAP binding site: CAP binding activates transcription in the presence of cAMP. E. coli catabolite activator protein
  10650..10742   -  CDS            lacI (fragment): lac repressor; lacI; The lac repressor binds to the lac operator to inhibit transcription in E. coli. This inhibition can be relieved by adding lactose or isopropyl-β-D-thiogalactopyranoside (IPTG).
  10925..11513   -  rep_origin     ori: high-copy-number ColE1/pMB1/pBR322/pUC origin of replication
  11684..12544   -  CDS            AmpR: β-lactamase; bla; confers resistance to ampicillin, carbenicillin, and related antibiotics
  12545..12649   -  promoter       AmpR promoter: bla
>Addgene plasmid #127750 | LentiAsCpf1-3xMYC-blast | depositor full sequence | sequence record 244768 | LentiAsCpf1-3xMYC-blast sequence 12677 bps
GTCGACGGATCGGGAGATCTCCCGATCCCCTATGGTGCACTCTCAGTACAATCTGCTCTGATGCCGCATA
GTTAAGCCAGTATCTGCTCCCTGCTTGTGTGTTGGAGGTCGCTGAGTAGTGCGCGAGCAAAATTTAAGCT
ACAACAAGGCAAGGCTTGACCGACAATTGCATGAAGAATCTGCTTAGGGTTAGGCGTTTTGCGCTGCTTC
GCGATGTACGGGCCAGATATACGCGTTGACATTGATTATTGACTAGTTATTAATAGTAATCAATTACGGG
GTCATTAGTTCATAGCCCATATATGGAGTTCCGCGTTACATAACTTACGGTAAATGGCCCGCCTGGCTGA
CCGCCCAACGACCCCCGCCCATTGACGTCAATAATGACGTATGTTCCCATAGTAACGCCAATAGGGACTT
TCCATTGACGTCAATGGGTGGAGTATTTACGGTAAACTGCCCACTTGGCAGTACATCAAGTGTATCATAT
GCCAAGTACGCCCCCTATTGACGTCAATGACGGTAAATGGCCCGCCTGGCATTATGCCCAGTACATGACC
TTATGGGACTTTCCTACTTGGCAGTACATCTACGTATTAGTCATCGCTATTACCATGGTGATGCGGTTTT
GGCAGTACATCAATGGGCGTGGATAGCGGTTTGACTCACGGGGATTTCCAAGTCTCCACCCCATTGACGT
CAATGGGAGTTTGTTTTGGCACCAAAATCAACGGGACTTTCCAAAATGTCGTAACAACTCCGCCCCATTG
ACGCAAATGGGCGGTAGGCGTGTACGGTGGGAGGTCTATATAAGCAGCGCGTTTTGCCTGTACTGGGTCT
CTCTGGTTAGACCAGATCTGAGCCTGGGAGCTCTCTGGCTAACTAGGGAACCCACTGCTTAAGCCTCAAT
AAAGCTTGCCTTGAGTGCTTCAAGTAGTGTGTGCCCGTCTGTTGTGTGACTCTGGTAACTAGAGATCCCT
CAGACCCTTTTAGTCAGTGTGGAAAATCTCTAGCAGTGGCGCCCGAACAGGGACTTGAAAGCGAAAGGGA
AACCAGAGGAGCTCTCTCGACGCAGGACTCGGCTTGCTGAAGCGCGCACGGCAAGAGGCGAGGGGCGGCG
ACTGGTGAGTACGCCAAAAATTTTGACTAGCGGAGGCTAGAAGGAGAGAGATGGGTGCGAGAGCGTCAGT
ATTAAGCGGGGGAGAATTAGATCGCGATGGGAAAAAATTCGGTTAAGGCCAGGGGGAAAGAAAAAATATA
AATTAAAACATATAGTATGGGCAAGCAGGGAGCTAGAACGATTCGCAGTTAATCCTGGCCTGTTAGAAAC
ATCAGAAGGCTGTAGACAAATACTGGGACAGCTACAACCATCCCTTCAGACAGGATCAGAAGAACTTAGA
TCATTATATAATACAGTAGCAACCCTCTATTGTGTGCATCAAAGGATAGAGATAAAAGACACCAAGGAAG
CTTTAGACAAGATAGAGGAAGAGCAAAACAAAAGTAAGACCACCGCACAGCAAGCGGCCGCTGATCTTCA
GACCTGGAGGAGGAGATATGAGGGACAATTGGAGAAGTGAATTATATAAATATAAAGTAGTAAAAATTGA
ACCATTAGGAGTAGCACCCACCAAGGCAAAGAGAAGAGTGGTGCAGAGAGAAAAAAGAGCAGTGGGAATA
GGAGCTTTGTTCCTTGGGTTCTTGGGAGCAGCAGGAAGCACTATGGGCGCAGCGTCAATGACGCTGACGG
TACAGGCCAGACAATTATTGTCTGGTATAGTGCAGCAGCAGAACAATTTGCTGAGGGCTATTGAGGCGCA
ACAGCATCTGTTGCAACTCACAGTCTGGGGCATCAAGCAGCTCCAGGCAAGAATCCTGGCTGTGGAAAGA
TACCTAAAGGATCAACAGCTCCTGGGGATTTGGGGTTGCTCTGGAAAACTCATTTGCACCACTGCTGTGC
CTTGGAATGCTAGTTGGAGTAATAAATCTCTGGAACAGATTTGGAATCACACGACCTGGATGGAGTGGGA
CAGAGAAATTAACAATTACACAAGCTTAATACACTCCTTAATTGAAGAATCGCAAAACCAGCAAGAAAAG
AATGAACAAGAATTATTGGAATTAGATAAATGGGCAAGTTTGTGGAATTGGTTTAACATAACAAATTGGC
TGTGGTATATAAAATTATTCATAATGATAGTAGGAGGCTTGGTAGGTTTAAGAATAGTTTTTGCTGTACT
TTCTATAGTGAATAGAGTTAGGCAGGGATATTCACCATTATCGTTTCAGACCCACCTCCCAACCCCGAGG
GGACCCGACAGGCCCGAAGGAATAGAAGAAGAAGGTGGAGAGAGAGACAGAGACAGATCCATTCGATTAG
TGAACGGATCGGCACTGCGTGCGCCAATTCTGCAGACAAATGGCAGTATTCATCCACAATTTTAAAAGAA
AAGGGGGGATTGGGGGGTACAGTGCAGGGGAAAGAATAGTAGACATAATAGCAACAGACATACAAACTAA
AGAATTACAAAAACAAATTACAAAAATTCAAAATTTTCGGGTTTATTACAGGGACAGCAGAGATCCAGTT
TGGTTAATTAGCTAGCTAGGTCTTGAAAGGAGTGGGAATTGGCTCCGGTGCCCGTCAGTGGGCAGAGCGC
ACATCGCCCACAGTCCCCGAGAAGTTGGGGGGAGGGGTCGGCAATTGATCCGGTGCCTAGAGAAGGTGGC
GCGGGGTAAACTGGGAAAGTGATGTCGTGTACTGGCTCCGCCTTTTTCCCGAGGGTGGGGGAGAACCGTA
TATAAGTGCAGTAGTCGCCGTGAACGTTCTTTTTCGCAACGGGTTTGCCGCCAGAACACAGGACCGGTGC
CACCATGGCGCCAGCGGCAAAGCGCGTAAAATTGGACCCAGCAGCCAAACGAGTAAAACTCGATCCGGCT
GCTAAACGAGTTAAGCTGGACACACAGTTCGAGGGCTTTACCAACCTGTATCAGGTGAGCAAGACACTGC
GGTTTGAGCTGATCCCACAGGGCAAGACCCTGAAGCACATCCAGGAGCAGGGCTTCATCGAGGAGGACAA
GGCCCGCAATGATCACTACAAGGAGCTGAAGCCCATCATCGATCGGATCTACAAGACCTATGCCGACCAG
TGCCTGCAGCTGGTGCAGCTGGATTGGGAGAACCTGAGCGCCGCCATCGACTCCTATAGAAAGGAGAAAA
CCGAGGAGACAAGGAACGCCCTGATCGAGGAGCAGGCCACATATCGCAATGCCATCCACGACTACTTCAT
CGGCCGGACAGACAACCTGACCGATGCCATCAATAAGAGACACGCCGAGATCTACAAGGGCCTGTTCAAG
GCCGAGCTGTTTAATGGCAAGGTGCTGAAGCAGCTGGGCACCGTGACCACAACCGAGCACGAGAACGCCC
TGCTGCGGAGCTTCGACAAGTTTACAACCTACTTCTCCGGCTTTTATGAGAACAGGAAGAACGTGTTCAG
CGCCGAGGATATCAGCACAGCCATCCCACACCGCATCGTGCAGGACAACTTCCCCAAGTTTAAGGAGAAT
TGTCACATCTTCACACGCCTGATCACCGCCGTGCCCAGCCTGCGGGAGCACTTTGAGAACGTGAAGAAGG
CCATCGGCATCTTCGTGAGCACCTCCATCGAGGAGGTGTTTTCCTTCCCTTTTTATAACCAGCTGCTGAC
ACAGACCCAGATCGACCTGTATAACCAGCTGCTGGGAGGAATCTCTCGGGAGGCAGGCACCGAGAAGATC
AAGGGCCTGAACGAGGTGCTGAATCTGGCCATCCAGAAGAATGATGAGACAGCCCACATCATCGCCTCCC
TGCCACACAGATTCATCCCCCTGTTTAAGCAGATCCTGTCCGATAGGAACACCCTGTCTTTCATCCTGGA
GGAGTTTAAGAGCGACGAGGAAGTGATCCAGTCCTTCTGCAAGTACAAGACACTGCTGAGAAACGAGAAC
GTGCTGGAGACAGCCGAGGCCCTGTTTAACGAGCTGAACAGCATCGACCTGACACACATCTTCATCAGCC
ACAAGAAGCTGGAGACAATCAGCAGCGCCCTGTGCGACCACTGGGATACACTGAGGAATGCCCTGTATGA
GCGGAGAATCTCCGAGCTGACAGGCAAGATCACCAAGTCTGCCAAGGAGAAGGTGCAGCGCAGCCTGAAG
CACGAGGATATCAACCTGCAGGAGATCATCTCTGCCGCAGGCAAGGAGCTGAGCGAGGCCTTCAAGCAGA
AAACCAGCGAGATCCTGTCCCACGCACACGCCGCCCTGGATCAGCCACTGCCTACAACCCTGAAGAAGCA
GGAGGAGAAGGAGATCCTGAAGTCTCAGCTGGACAGCCTGCTGGGCCTGTACCACCTGCTGGACTGGTTT
GCCGTGGATGAGTCCAACGAGGTGGACCCCGAGTTCTCTGCCCGGCTGACCGGCATCAAGCTGGAGATGG
AGCCTTCTCTGAGCTTCTACAACAAGGCCAGAAATTATGCCACCAAGAAGCCCTACTCCGTGGAGAAGTT
CAAGCTGAACTTTCAGATGCCTACACTGGCCTCTGGCTGGGACGTGAATAAGGAGAAGAACAATGGCGCC
ATCCTGTTTGTGAAGAACGGCCTGTACTATCTGGGCATCATGCCAAAGCAGAAGGGCAGGTATAAGGCCC
TGAGCTTCGAGCCCACAGAGAAAACCAGCGAGGGCTTTGATAAGATGTACTATGACTACTTCCCTGATGC
CGCCAAGATGATCCCAAAGTGCAGCACCCAGCTGAAGGCCGTGACAGCCCACTTTCAGACCCACACAACC
CCCATCCTGCTGTCCAACAATTTCATCGAGCCTCTGGAGATCACAAAGGAGATCTACGACCTGAACAATC
CTGAGAAGGAGCCAAAGAAGTTTCAGACAGCCTACGCCAAGAAAACCGGCGACCAGAAGGGCTACAGAGA
GGCCCTGTGCAAGTGGATCGACTTCACAAGGGATTTTCTGTCCAAGTATACCAAGACAACCTCTATCGAT
CTGTCTAGCCTGCGGCCATCCTCTCAGTATAAGGACCTGGGCGAGTACTATGCCGAGCTGAATCCCCTGC
TGTACCACATCAGCTTCCAGAGAATCGCCGAGAAGGAGATCATGGATGCCGTGGAGACAGGCAAGCTGTA
CCTGTTCCAGATCTATAACAAGGACTTTGCCAAGGGCCACCACGGCAAGCCTAATCTGCACACACTGTAT
TGGACCGGCCTGTTTTCTCCAGAGAACCTGGCCAAGACAAGCATCAAGCTGAATGGCCAGGCCGAGCTGT
TCTACCGCCCTAAGTCCAGGATGAAGAGGATGGCACACCGGCTGGGAGAGAAGATGCTGAACAAGAAGCT
GAAGGATCAGAAAACCCCAATCCCCGACACCCTGTACCAGGAGCTGTACGACTATGTGAATCACAGACTG
TCCCACGACCTGTCTGATGAGGCCAGGGCCCTGCTGCCCAACGTGATCACCAAGGAGGTGTCTCACGAGA
TCATCAAGGATAGGCGCTTTACCAGCGACAAGTTCTTTTTCCACGTGCCTATCACACTGAACTATCAGGC
CGCCAATTCCCCATCTAAGTTCAACCAGAGGGTGAATGCCTACCTGAAGGAGCACCCCGAGACACCTATC
ATCGGCATCGATCGGGGCGAGAGAAACCTGATCTATATCACAGTGATCGACTCCACCGGCAAGATCCTGG
AGCAGCGGAGCCTGAACACCATCCAGCAGTTTGATTACCAGAAGAAGCTGGACAACAGGGAGAAGGAGAG
GGTGGCAGCAAGGCAGGCCTGGTCTGTGGTGGGCACAATCAAGGATCTGAAGCAGGGCTATCTGAGCCAG
GTCATCCACGAGATCGTGGACCTGATGATCCACTACCAGGCCGTGGTGGTGCTGGAGAACCTGAATTTCG
GCTTTAAGAGCAAGAGGACCGGCATCGCCGAGAAGGCCGTGTACCAGCAGTTCGAGAAGATGCTGATCGA
TAAGCTGAATTGCCTGGTGCTGAAGGACTATCCAGCAGAGAAAGTGGGAGGCGTGCTGAACCCATACCAG
CTGACAGACCAGTTCACCTCCTTTGCCAAGATGGGCACCCAGTCTGGCTTCCTGTTTTACGTGCCTGCCC
CATATACATCTAAGATCGATCCCCTGACCGGCTTCGTGGACCCCTTCGTGTGGAAAACCATCAAGAATCA
CGAGAGCCGCAAGCACTTCCTGGAGGGCTTCGACTTTCTGCACTACGACGTGAAAACCGGCGACTTCATC
CTGCACTTTAAGATGAACAGAAATCTGTCCTTCCAGAGGGGCCTGCCCGGCTTTATGCCTGCATGGGATA
TCGTGTTCGAGAAGAACGAGACACAGTTTGACGCCAAGGGCACCCCTTTCATCGCCGGCAAGAGAATCGT
GCCAGTGATCGAGAATCACAGATTCACCGGCAGATACCGGGACCTGTATCCTGCCAACGAGCTGATCGCC
CTGCTGGAGGAGAAGGGCATCGTGTTCAGGGATGGCTCCAACATCCTGCCAAAGCTGCTGGAGAATGACG
ATTCTCACGCCATCGACACCATGGTGGCCCTGATCCGCAGCGTGCTGCAGATGCGGAACTCCAATGCCGC
CACAGGCGAGGACTATATCAACAGCCCCGTGCGCGATCTGAATGGCGTGTGCTTCGACTCCCGGTTTCAG
AACCCAGAGTGGCCCATGGACGCCGATGCCAATGGCGCCTACCACATCGCCCTGAAGGGCCAGCTGCTGC
TGAATCACCTGAAGGAGAGCAAGGATCTGAAGCTGCAGAACGGCATCTCCAATCAGGACTGGCTGGCCTA
CATCCAGGAGCTGCGCAACGGATCCGGCGCAACAAACTTCTCTCTGCTGAAACAAGCCGGAGATGTCGAA
GAGAATCCTGGACCGATGGCCAAGCCTTTGTCTCAAGAAGAATCCACCCTCATTGAAAGAGCAACGGCTA
CAATCAACAGCATCCCCATCTCTGAAGACTACAGCGTCGCCAGCGCAGCTCTCTCTAGCGACGGCCGCAT
CTTCACTGGTGTCAATGTATATCATTTTACTGGGGGACCTTGTGCAGAACTCGTGGTGCTGGGCACTGCT
GCTGCTGCGGCAGCTGGCAACCTGACTTGTATCGTCGCGATCGGAAATGAGAACAGGGGCATCTTGAGCC
CCTGCGGACGGTGCCGACAGGTGCTTCTCGATCTGCATCCTGGGATCAAAGCCATAGTGAAGGACAGTGA
TGGACAGCCGACGGCAGTTGGGATTCGTGAATTGCTGCCCTCTGGTTATGTGTGGGAGGGCTAAGAATTC
GATATCAAGCTTATCGGTAATCAACCTCTGGATTACAAAATTTGTGAAAGATTGACTGGTATTCTTAACT
ATGTTGCTCCTTTTACGCTATGTGGATACGCTGCTTTAATGCCTTTGTATCATGCTATTGCTTCCCGTAT
GGCTTTCATTTTCTCCTCCTTGTATAAATCCTGGTTGCTGTCTCTTTATGAGGAGTTGTGGCCCGTTGTC
AGGCAACGTGGCGTGGTGTGCACTGTGTTTGCTGACGCAACCCCCACTGGTTGGGGCATTGCCACCACCT
GTCAGCTCCTTTCCGGGACTTTCGCTTTCCCCCTCCCTATTGCCACGGCGGAACTCATCGCCGCCTGCCT
TGCCCGCTGCTGGACAGGGGCTCGGCTGTTGGGCACTGACAATTCCGTGGTGTTGTCGGGGAAATCATCG
TCCTTTCCTTGGCTGCTCGCCTGTGTTGCCACCTGGATTCTGCGCGGGACGTCCTTCTGCTACGTCCCTT
CGGCCCTCAATCCAGCGGACCTTCCTTCCCGCGGCCTGCTGCCGGCTCTGCGGCCTCTTCCGCGTCTTCG
CCTTCGCCCTCAGACGAGTCGGATCTCCCTTTGGGCCGCCTCCCCGCATCGATACCGTCGACCTCGAGAC
CTAGAAAAACATGGAGCAATCACAAGTAGCAATACAGCAGCTACCAATGCTGATTGTGCCTGGCTAGAAG
CACAAGAGGAGGAGGAGGTGGGTTTTCCAGTCACACCTCAGGTACCTTTAAGACCAATGACTTACAAGGC
AGCTGTAGATCTTAGCCACTTTTTAAAAGAAAAGGGGGGACTGGAAGGGCTAATTCACTCCCAACGAAGA
CAAGATATCCTTGATCTGTGGATCTACCACACACAAGGCTACTTCCCTGATTGGCAGAACTACACACCAG
GGCCAGGGATCAGATATCCACTGACCTTTGGATGGTGCTACAAGCTAGTACCAGTTGAGCAAGAGAAGGT
AGAAGAAGCCAATGAAGGAGAGAACACCCGCTTGTTACACCCTGTGAGCCTGCATGGGATGGATGACCCG
GAGAGAGAAGTATTAGAGTGGAGGTTTGACAGCCGCCTAGCATTTCATCACATGGCCCGAGAGCTGCATC
CGGACTGTACTGGGTCTCTCTGGTTAGACCAGATCTGAGCCTGGGAGCTCTCTGGCTAACTAGGGAACCC
ACTGCTTAAGCCTCAATAAAGCTTGCCTTGAGTGCTTCAAGTAGTGTGTGCCCGTCTGTTGTGTGACTCT
GGTAACTAGAGATCCCTCAGACCCTTTTAGTCAGTGTGGAAAATCTCTAGCAGGGCCCGTTTAAACCCGC
TGATCAGCCTCGACTGTGCCTTCTAGTTGCCAGCCATCTGTTGTTTGCCCCTCCCCCGTGCCTTCCTTGA
CCCTGGAAGGTGCCACTCCCACTGTCCTTTCCTAATAAAATGAGGAAATTGCATCGCATTGTCTGAGTAG
GTGTCATTCTATTCTGGGGGGTGGGGTGGGGCAGGACAGCAAGGGGGAGGATTGGGAAGACAATAGCAGG
CATGCTGGGGATGCGGTGGGCTCTATGGCTTCTGAGGCGGAAAGAACCAGCTGGGGCTCTAGGGGGTATC
CCC
[124 nt withheld, positions 8964-9087]
C
[91 nt withheld, positions 9089-9179]
A
[49 nt withheld, positions 9181-9229]
CCTTTGACGTTGGAGTCCACGTTCTTTAATAGTGGACTCTTGTTCCAAACTGGAACAACACTCAACCCTA
TCTCGGTCTATTCTTTTGATTTATAAGGGATTTTGCCGATTTCGGCCTATTGGTTAAAAAATGAGCTGAT
TTAACAAAAATTTAACGCGAATTAATTCTGTGGAATGTGTGTCAGTTAGGGTGTGGAAAGTCCCCAGGCT
CCCCAGCAGGCAGAAGTATGCAAAGCATGCATCTCAATTAGTCAGCAACCAGGTGTGGAAAGTCCCCAGG
CTCCCCAGCAGGCAGAAGTATGCAAAGCATGCATCTCAATTAGTCAGCAACCATAGTCCCGCCCCTAACT
CCGCCCATCCCGCCCCTAACTCCGCCCAGTTCCGCCCATTCTCCGCCCCATGGCTGACTAATTTTTTTTA
TTTATGCAGAGGCCGAGGCCGCCTCTGCCTCTGAGCTATTCCAGAAGTAGTGAGGAGGCTTTTTTGGAGG
CCTAGGCTTTTGCAAAAAGCTCCCGGGAGCTTGTATATCCATTTTCGGATCTGATCAGCACGTGTTGACA
ATTAATCATCGGCATAGTATATCGGCATAGTATAATACGACAAGGTGAGGAACTAAACCATGGCCAAGTT
GACCAGTGCCGTTCCGGTGCTCACCGCGCGCGACGTCGCCGGAGCGGTCGAGTTCTGGACCGACCGGCTC
GGGTTCTCCCGGGACTTCGTGGAGGACGACTTCGCCGGTGTGGTCCGGGACGACGTGACCCTGTTCATCA
GCGCGGTCCAGGACCAGGTGGTGCCGGACAACACCCTGGCCTGGGTGTGGGTGCGCGGCCTGGACGAGCT
GTACGCCGAGTGGTCGGAGGTCGTGTCCACGAACTTCCGGGACGCCTCCGGGCCGGCCATGACCGAGATC
GGCGAGCAGCCGTGGGGGCGGGAGTTCGCCCTGCGCGACCCGGCCGGCAACTGCGTGCACTTCGTGGCCG
AGGAGCAGGACTGACACGTGCTACGAGATTTCGATTCCACCGCCGCCTTCTATGAAAGGTTGGGCTTCGG
AATCGTTTTCCGGGACGCCGGCTGGATGATCCTCCAGCGCGGGGATCTCATGCTGGAGTTCTTCGCCCAC
CCCAACTTGTTTATTGCAGCTTATAATGGTTACAAATAAAGCAATAGCATCACAAATTTCACAAATAAAG
CATTTTTTTCACTGCATTCTAGTTGTGGTTTGTCCAAACTCATCAATGTATCTTATCATGTCTGTATACC
GTCGACCTCTAGCTAGAGCTTGGCGTAATCATGGTCATAGCTGTTTCCTGTGTGAAATTGTTATCCGCTC
ACAATTCCACACAACATACGAGCCGGAAGCATAAAGTGTAAAGCCTGGGGTGCCTAATGAGTGAGCTAAC
TCACATTAATTGCGTTGCGCTCACTGCCCGCTTTCCAGTCGGGAAACCTGTCGTGCCAGCTGCATTAATG
AATCGGCCAACGCGCGGGGAGAGGCGGTTTGCGTATTGGGCGCTCTTCCGCTTCCTCGCTCACTGACTCG
CTGCGCTCGGTCGTTCGGCTGCGGCGAGCGGTATCAGCTCACTCAAAGGCGGTAATACGGTTATCCACAG
AATCAGGGGATAACGCAGGAAAGAACATGTGAGCAAAAGGCCAGCAAAAGGCCAGGAACCGTAAAAAGGC
CGCGTTGCTGGCGTTTTTCCATAGGCTCCGCCCCCCTGACGAGCATCACAAAAATCGACGCTCAAGTCAG
AGGTGGCGAAACCCGACAGGACTATAAAGATACCAGGCGTTTCCCCCTGGAAGCTCCCTCGTGCGCTCTC
CTGTTCCGACCCTGCCGCTTACCGGATACCTGTCCGCCTTTCTCCCTTCGGGAAGCGTGGCGCTTTCTCA
TAGCTCACGCTGTAGGTATCTCAGTTCGGTGTAGGTCGTTCGCTCCAAGCTGGGCTGTGTGCACGAACCC
CCCGTTCAGCCCGACCGCTGCGCCTTATCCGGTAACTATCGTCTTGAGTCCAACCCGGTAAGACACGACT
TATCGCCACTGGCAGCAGCCACTGGTAACAGGATTAGCAGAGCGAGGTATGTAGGCGGTGCTACAGAGTT
CTTGAAGTGGTGGCCTAACTACGGCTACACTAGAAGAACAGTATTTGGTATCTGCGCTCTGCTGAAGCCA
GTTACCTTCGGAAAAAGAGTTGGTAGCTCTTGATCCGGCAAACAAACCACCGCTGGTAGCGGTGGTTTTT
TTGTTTGCAAGCAGCAGATTACGCGCAGAAAAAAAGGATCTCAAGAAGATCCTTTGATCTTTTCTACGGG
GTCTGACGCTCAGTGGAACGAAAACTCACGTTAAGGGATTTTGGTCATGAGATTATCAAAAAGGATCTTC
ACCTAGATCCTTTTAAATTAAAAATGAAGTTTTAAATCAATCTAAAGTATATATGAGTAAACTTGGTCTG
ACAGTTACCAATGCTTAATCAGTGAGGCACCTATCTCAGCGATCTGTCTATTTCGTTCATCCATAGTTGC
CTGACTCCCCGTCGTGTAGATAACTACGATACGGGAGGGCTTACCATCTGGCCCCAGTGCTGCAATGATA
CCGCGAGACCCACGCTCACCGGCTCCAGATTTATCAGCAATAAACCAGCCAGCCGGAAGGGCCGAGCGCA
GAAGTGGTCCTGCAACTTTATCCGCCTCCATCCAGTCTATTAATTGTTGCCGGGAAGCTAGAGTAAGTAG
TTCGCCAGTTAATAGTTTGCGCAACGTTGTTGCCATTGCTACAGGCATCGTGGTGTCACGCTCGTCGTTT
GGTATGGCTTCATTCAGCTCCGGTTCCCAACGATCAAGGCGAGTTACATGATCCCCCATGTTGTGCAAAA
AAGCGGTTAGCTCCTTCGGTCCTCCGATCGTTGTCAGAAGTAAGTTGGCCGCAGTGTTATCACTCATGGT
TATGGCAGCACTGCATAATTCTCTTACTGTCATGCCATCCGTAAGATGCTTTTCTGTGACTGGTGAGTAC
TCAACCAAGTCATTCTGAGAATAGTGTATGCGGCGACCGAGTTGCTCTTGCCCGGCGTCAATACGGGATA
ATACCGCGCCACATAGCAGAACTTTAAAAGTGCTCATCATTGGAAAACGTTCTTCGGGGCGAAAACTCTC
AAGGATCTTACCGCTGTTGAGATCCAGTTCGATGTAACCCACTCGTGCACCCAACTGATCTTCAGCATCT
TTTACTTTCACCAGCGTTTCTGGGTGAGCAAAAACAGGAAGGCAAAATGCCGCAAAAAAGGGAATAAGGG
CGACACGGAAATGTTGAATACTCATACTCTTCCTTTTTCAATATTATTGAAGCATTTATCAGGGTTATTG
TCTCATGAGCGGATACATATTTGAATGTATTTAGAAAAATAAACAAATAGGGGTTCCGCGCACATTTCCC
CGAAAAGTGCCACCTGAC
